>Addgene plasmid #157016 | pD649-HAsp-CNTN2-Fc(DAPA)-AviTag-6xHis | depositor full sequence | sequence record 303141 | Full Sequence
TTTCAATATTATTGAAGCATTTATCAGGGTTATTGTCTCATGAGCGGATACATATTTGAATGTATTTAGA
AAAATAAACAAATAGGGGTCAGTGTTACAACCAATTAACCAATTCTGAACATTATCGCGAGCCCATTTAT
ACCTGAATATGGCTCATAACACCCCTTGCTCATGACCAAAATCCCTTAACGTGAGTTACGCGCGCGTCGT
TCCACTGAGCGTCAGACCCCGTAGAAAAGATCAAAGGATCTTCTTGAGATCCTTTTTTTCTGCGCGTAAT
CTGCTGCTTGCAAACAAAAAAACCACCGCTACCAGCGGTGGTTTGTTTGCCGGATCAAGAGCTACCAACT
CTTTTTCCGAAGGTAACTGGCTTCAGCAGAGCGCAGATACCAAATACTGTTCTTCTAGTGTAGCCGTAGT
TAGCCCACCACTTCAAGAACTCTGTAGCACCGCCTACATACCTCGCTCTGCTAATCCTGTTACCAGTGGC
TGCTGCCAGTGGCGATAAGTCGTGTCTTACCGGGTTGGACTCAAGACGATAGTTACCGGATAAGGCGCAG
CGGTCGGGCTGAACGGGGGGTTCGTGCACACAGCCCAGCTTGGAGCGAACGACCTACACCGAACTGAGAT
ACCTACAGCGTGAGCTATGAGAAAGCGCCACGCTTCCCGAAGGGAGAAAGGCGGACAGGTATCCGGTAAG
CGGCAGGGTCGGAACAGGAGAGCGCACGAGGGAGCTTCCAGGGGGAAACGCCTGGTATCTTTATAGTCCT
GTCGGGTTTCGCCACCTCTGACTTGAGCGTCGATTTTTGTGATGCTCGTCAGGGGGGCGGAGCCTATGGA
AAAACGCCAGCAACGCGGCCTTTTTACGGTTCCTGGCCTTTTGCTGGCCTTTTGCTCACATGTTCTTTCC
TGCGTTATCCCCTGATTCTGTGGATAACCGTATTACCGCCTTTGAGTGAGCTGATACCGCTCGCCGCAGC
CGAACGACCGAGCGCAGCGAGTCAGTGAGCGAGGAAGCGGAAGGCGAGAGTAGGGAACTGCCAGGCATCA
AACTAAGCAGAAGGCCCCTGACGGATGGCCTTTTTGCGTTTCTACAAACTCTTTCTGTGTTGTAAAACGA
CGGCCAGTCTTAAGCTCGGGCCCCCTGGGCGGTTCTGATAACGAGTAATCGTTAATCCGCAAATAACGTA
AAAACCCGCTTCGGCGGGTTTTTTTATGGGGGGAGTTTAGGGAAAGAGCATTTGTCAGAATATTTAAGGG
CGCCTGTCACTTTGCTTGATATATGAGAATTATTTAACCTTATAAATGAGAAAAAAGCAACGCACTTTAA
ATAAGATACGTTGCTTTTTCGATTGATGAACACCTATAATTAAACTATTCATCTATTATTTATGATTTTT
TGTATATACAATATTTCTAGTTTGTTAAAGAGAATTAAGAAAATAAATCTCGAAAATAATAAAGGGAAAA
TCAGTTTTTGATATCAAAATTATACATGTCAACGATAATACAAAATATAATACAAACTATAAGATGTTAT
CAGTATTTATTATCATTTAGAATAAATTTTGTGTCGCCCTTAATTGTGAGCGGATAACAATTACGAGCTT
CATGCACAGTGGCGTTGACTCAATATTGGCCATTAGCCATATTATTCATTGGTTATATAGCATAAATCAA
TATTGGCTATTGGCCATTGCATACGTTGTATCTATATCATAATATGTACATTTATATTGGCTCATGTCCA
ATATGACCGCCATGTTGGCATTGATTATTGACTAGTTATTAATAGTAATCAATTACGGGGTCATTAGTTC
ATAGCCCATATATGGAGTTCCGCGTTACATAACTTACGGTAAATGGCCCGCCTGGCTGACCGCCCAACGA
CCCCCGCCCATTGACGTCAATAATGACGTATGTTCCCATAGTAACGCCAATAGGGACTTTCCATTGACGT
CAATGGGTGGAGTATTTACGGTAAACTGCCCACTTGGCAGTACATCAAGTGTATCATATGCCAAGTACGC
CCCCTATTGACGTCAATGACGGTAAATGGCCCGCCTGGCATTATGCCCAGTACATGACCTTATGGGACTT
TCCTACTTGGCAGTACATCTACGTATTAGTCATCGCTATTACCATGGTGATGCGGTTTTGGCAGTACATC
AATGGGCGTGGATAGCGGTTTGACTCACGGGGATTTCCAAGTCTCCACCCCATTGACGTCAATGGGAGTT
TGTTTTGGCACCAAAATCAACGGGACTTTCCAAAATGTCGTAACAACTCCGCCCCATTGACGCAAATGGG
CGGTAGGCGTGTACGGTGGGAGGTCTATATAAGCAGAGCTCGTTTAGTGAACCGTCAGATCGCCTGGAGA
CGCCATCCACGCTGTTTTGACCTCCATAGAAGACACCGGGACCGATCCAGCCTCCGCGGCCGGGAACGGT
GCATTGGAACGCGGATTCCCCGTGCCAAGAGTGACGTAAGTACCGCCTATAGAGTCTATAGGCCCACCCC
CTTGGCTTCGTTAGAACGCGGCTACAATTAATACATAACCTTATGTATCATACACATACGATTTAGGTGA
CACTATAGAATAACATCCACTTTGCCTTTCTCTCCACAGGTGTCCACTCCCAGGTCCAACTGCACCTCGG
TTCTATCGAAAACGCGCCTGCTAGCGCCACCATGAAGACCATCATTGCCCTGAGCTACATCTTCTGCCTG
GTGTTCGCTGCGGCCGCCTCTCAGACAACATTCGGCCCTGTGTTCGAGGACCAGCCTCTGAGCGTGCTGT
TCCCTGAGGAAAGCACCGAGGAACAGGTGCTGCTGGCCTGTAGAGCCAGAGCTTCTCCTCCTGCCACATA
CCGGTGGAAGATGAACGGCACCGAGATGAAGCTGGAACCCGGCAGCAGACACCAGCTCGTTGGCGGCAAT
CTGGTCATCATGAACCCCACAAAGGCCCAGGATGCCGGCGTGTACCAATGCCTGGCTTCTAATCCTGTGG
GCACCGTGGTGTCCAGAGAGGCTATCCTGAGATTCGGCTTCCTGCAAGAGTTCAGCAAAGAGGAACGGGA
CCCCGTCAAGGCCCATGAAGGATGGGGAGTGATGCTGCCCTGCAATCCTCCAGCTCACTACCCTGGCCTG
AGCTACAGATGGCTGCTGAACGAGTTCCCCAACTTCATCCCCACCGACGGCAGACACTTTGTGTCTCAGA
CCACCGGCAACCTGTATATCGCCAGGACCAACGCCAGCGACCTGGGCAATTATAGCTGTCTGGCCACCAG
CCACATGGACTTCAGCACCAAGAGCGTGTTCAGCAAGTTCGCCCAGCTGAATCTGGCCGCCGAGGACACC
AGACTGTTTGCCCCTAGCATCAAGGCCAGATTTCCCGCCGAGACATATGCCCTCGTGGGCCAGCAAGTGA
CCCTGGAATGTTTCGCCTTCGGCAACCCCGTGCCTAGAATCAAGTGGCGGAAGGTGGACGGCAGCCTGTC
TCCTCAATGGACAACAGCCGAGCCTACACTGCAGATCCCCAGCGTGTCCTTTGAGGACGAGGGCACATAC
GAGTGCGAGGCCGAGAATAGCAAGGGCAGAGATACCGTGCAGGGAAGAATCATCGTGCAGGCCCAGCCTG
AGTGGCTGAAAGTGATCAGCGATACCGAGGCCGACATCGGCAGCAATCTGAGATGGGGATGTGCCGCCGC
TGGCAAGCCTAGACCTACAGTTAGATGGCTGAGAAACGGCGAGCCTCTGGCCAGCCAGAACAGAGTGGAA
GTTCTGGCCGGCGACCTGCGGTTTAGCAAGCTGTCTCTGGAAGATAGCGGCATGTACCAGTGTGTGGCCG
AGAACAAGCACGGCACCATCTATGCCTCTGCCGAACTGGCTGTTCAGGCCCTGGCTCCTGACTTCAGACT
GAACCCTGTGCGGAGACTGATCCCTGCTGCTAGAGGCGGCGAGATTCTGATCCCTTGCCAGCCTAGAGCC
GCTCCTAAAGCCGTGGTGCTGTGGTCTAAGGGCACAGAGATCCTGGTCAACAGCAGCAGAGTGACCGTGA
CACCTGACGGCACCCTGATCATCCGGAACATCAGCAGATCCGATGAGGGCAAGTACACCTGTTTCGCCGA
GAACTTTATGGGCAAAGCCAACAGCACAGGCATCCTGTCTGTGCGGGATGCCACCAAGATTACACTGGCC
CCTAGCTCCGCCGACATCAACCTGGGCGATAATCTGACCCTGCAGTGCCACGCCAGCCACGATCCTACCA
TGGACCTGACCTTCACCTGGACACTGGACGACTTCCCCATCGACTTCGATAAGCCTGGCGGCCACTACAG
ACGGACCAACGTGAAAGAGACAATCGGCGATCTGACCATCCTGAATGCCCAGCTCAGACACGGCGGAAAG
TACACATGCATGGCCCAGACCGTGGTGGACAGCGCCTCTAAAGAAGCCACCGTCCTCGTTAGAGGCCCTC
CTGGACCTCCTGGCGGAGTGGTCGTTAGAGATATCGGCGACACCACCATCCAGCTGTCCTGGTCCAGGGG
CTTCGACAATCACAGCCCTATCGCCAAGTATACCCTGCAGGCTAGAACACCTCCTGCCGGCAAGTGGAAG
CAAGTGCGGACCAATCCTGCCAACATCGAGGGCAATGCCGAGACAGCTCAGGTGCTGGGACTGACCCCTT
GGATGGACTACGAGTTCAGAGTGATCGCCAGCAACATCCTCGGCACAGGCGAACCTAGCGGCCCCAGCTC
TAAGATCAGAACCAGAGAAGCCGCTCCAAGCGTGGCCCCTTCTGGTCTTTCTGGCGGAGGCGGAGCACCT
GGCGAGCTGATTGTGAATTGGACCCCTATGAGCCGCGAGTACCAGAACGGCGACGGCTTTGGCTACCTGC
TGAGCTTTAGACGGCAGGGCTCTACCCACTGGCAGACAGCAAGAGTGCCTGGCGCCGATGCTCAGTACTT
CGTGTACAGCAATGAGAGCGTGCGGCCCTACACACCCTTCGAAGTGAAGATCCGGTCCTACAACAGAAGA
GGCGACGGCCCTGAAAGCCTGACAGCCCTGGTGTATAGCGCCGAAGAGGAACCTAGAGTGGCCCCTACAA
AAGTGTGGGCCAAGGGCGTGTCCTCCAGCGAGATGAATGTGACCTGGGAGCCCGTGCAGCAGGACATGAA
TGGAATCCTGCTGGGCTACGAGATCCGGTACTGGAAGGCTGGCGACAAAGAAGCCGCCGCAGATAGAGTT
AGAACAGCCGGCCTGGATACCAGCGCCAGAGTGTCTGGACTGCACCCCAACACCAAGTACCACGTGACAG
TGCGGGCCTACAATAGAGCCGGAACAGGACCTGCCTCTCCTAGCGCCAATGCCACCACAATGAAGCCTCC
ACCTAGACGGCCTCCAGGCAACATCAGCTGGACCTTTAGCAGCAGCAGCCTGAGCATCAAGTGGGACCCT
GTGGTGCCCTTCAGAAACGAGTCTGCCGTGACCGGCTACAAGATGCTGTACCAGAATGACCTGCATCTGA
CACCCACACTGCACCTGACCGGCAAGAACTGGATCGAGATCCCCGTGCCAGAGGATATCGGCCATGCTCT
GGTGCAGATCAGGACAACAGGACCAGGCGGAGATGGAATCCCTGCCGAGGTGCACATCGTCAGAAATGGC
GGCACCAGCATGATGGGCGCGCCGGGCGGCGACAAGACCCACACCTGCCCCCCCTGCCCAGCTCCAGAAC
TGCTGGGAGGGCCTTCCGTGTTCCTGTTCCCCCCCAAGCCCAAGGACACCCTGATGATCAGCAGGACCCC
CGAGGTGACCTGCGTGGTGGTGGCCGTGTCCCACGAGGACCCAGAGGTGAAGTTCAACTGGTACGTGGAC
GGCGTGGAGGTGCACAACGCCAAGACCAAGCCCAGAGAGGAGCAGTACAACAGCACCTACAGGGTGGTGT
CCGTGCTGACCGTGCTGCACCAGGACTGGCTGAACGGCAAAGAATACAAGTGCAAAGTCTCCAACAAGGC
CCTGGCTGCCCCAATCGAAAAGACAATCAGCAAGGCCAAGGGCCAGCCACGGGAGCCCCAGGTGTACACC
CTGCCCCCCAGCCGGGAGGAGATGACCAAGAACCAGGTGTCCCTGACCTGTCTGGTGAAGGGCTTCTACC
CCAGCGATATCGCCGTGGAGTGGGAGAGCAACGGCCAGCCCGAGAACAACTACAAGACCACCCCCCCAGT
GCTGGACAGCGACGGCAGCTTCTTCCTGTACAGCAAGCTGACCGTGGACAAGTCCAGGTGGCAGCAGGGC
AACGTGTTCAGCTGCAGCGTGATGCACGAGGCCCTGCACAACCACTACACCCAGAAGTCCCTGAGCCTGA
GCCCCGGCGGCAGCGGTCTTAATGATATTTTCGAGGCTCAGAAGATTGAGTGGCATGAACACCACCACCA
TCACCACTAAGGCCGGCCTGTAGTCACTGGCACAACGCGTTACCCGGTAAGCCAATCGGGTATACACGGT
CGTCATACTGCAGACAGGGTTCTTCTACTTTGCAAGATAGTCTTGAGTAGTAAAATAAATAGATAGAGAA
AATCAGCCTCGACTGTGCCTTCTAGTTGCCAGCCATCTGTTGTTTGCCCCTCCCCCGTGCCTTCCTTGAC
CCTGGAAGGTGCCACTCCCACTGTCCTTTCCTAATAAAATGAGGAAATTGCATCACAACACTCAACCCTA
TCTCGGTCTATTCTTTTGATTTATAAGGGATTTTGCCGATTTCGGCCTATTGGTTAAAAAATGAGCTGAT
TTAACAAAAATTTAACGCGAATTAATTCTGTGGAATGTGTGTCAGTTAGGGTGTGGAAAGTCCCCAGGCT
CCCCAGCAGGCAGAAGTATGCAAAGCATGCATCTCAATTAGTCAGCAACCAGGTGTGGAAAGTCCCCAGG
CTCCCCAGCAGGCAGAAGTATGCAAAGCATGCATCTCAATTAGTCAGCAACCATAGTCCCGCCCCTAACT
CCGCCCATCCCGCCCCTAACTCCGCCCAGTTCCGCCCATTCTCCGCCCCATGGCTGACTAATTTTTTTTA
TTTATGCAGAGGCCGAGGCCGCCTCTGCCTCTGAGCTATTCCAGAAGTAGTGAGGAGGCTTTTTTGGAGG
CCTAGGCTTTTGCAAAAAGCTCCCGGGAGCTTGTATATCCATTTTCGGATCTGATCAGCACGTGTTGACA
ATTAATCATCGGCATAGTATATCGGCATAGTATAATACGACAAGGTGAGGAACTAAACCATGACCGAGTA
CAAGCCCACGGTGCGCCTCGCCACCCGCGACGACGTCCCCAGGGCCGTACGCACCCTCGCCGCCGCGTTC
GCCGACTACCCCGCCACGCGCCACACCGTCGATCCGGACCGCCACATCGAGCGGGTCACCGAGCTGCAAG
AACTCTTCCTCACGCGCGTCGGGCTCGACATCGGCAAGGTGTGGGTCGCGGACGACGGCGCCGCGGTGGC
GGTCTGGACCACGCCGGAGAGCGTCGAAGCGGGGGCGGTGTTCGCCGAGATCGGCCCGCGCATGGCCGAG
TTGAGCGGTTCCCGGCTGGCCGCGCAGCAACAGATGGAAGGCCTCCTGGCGCCGCACCGGCCCAAGGAGC
CCGCGTGGTTCCTGGCCACCGTCGGCGTCTCGCCCGACCACCAGGGCAAGGGTCTGGGCAGCGCCGTCGT
GCTCCCCGGAGTGGAGGCGGCCGAGCGCGCCGGGGTGCCCGCCTTCCTGGAGACATCCGCGCCCCGCAAC
CTCCCCTTCTACGAGCGGCTCGGCTTCACCGTCACCGCCGACGTCGAGGTGCCCGAAGGACCGCGCACCT
GGTGCATGACCCGCAAGCCCGGTGCCTGACACGTGCTACGAGATTTCGATTCCACCGCCGCCTTCTATGA
AAGGTTGGGCTTCGGAATCGTTTTCCGGGACGCCGGCTGGATGATCCTCCAGCGCGGGGATCTCATGCTG
GAGTTCTTCGCCCACCCCAACTTGTTTATTGCAGCTTATAATGGTTACAAATAAAGCAATAGCATCACAA
ATTTCACAAATAAAGCATTTTTTTCACTGCATTCTAGTTGTGGTTTGTCCAAACTCATCAATGTATCTTA
TCATGTCTGTATACCGTCGACCTCTAGCTAGAGCTTGGCGTAATCATGGTCATTACCAATGCTTAATCAG
TGAGGCACCTATCTCAGCGATCTGTCTATTTCGTTCATCCATAGTTGCCTGACTCCCCGTCGTGTAGATA
ACTACGATACGGGAGGGCTTACCATCTGGCCCCAGCGCTGCGATGATACCGCGAGAACCACGCTCACCGG
CTCCGGATTTATCAGCAATAAACCAGCCAGCCGGAAGGGCCGAGCGCAGAAGTGGTCCTGCAACTTTATC
CGCCTCCATCCAGTCTATTAATTGTTGCCGGGAAGCTAGAGTAAGTAGTTCGCCAGTTAATAGTTTGCGC
AACGTTGTTGCCATCGCTACAGGCATCGTGGTGTCACGCTCGTCGTTTGGTATGGCTTCATTCAGCTCCG
GTTCCCAACGATCAAGGCGAGTTACATGATCCCCCATGTTGTGCAAAAAAGCGGTTAGCTCCTTCGGTCC
TCCGATCGTTGTCAGAAGTAAGTTGGCCGCAGTGTTATCACTCATGGTTATGGCAGCACTGCATAATTCT
CTTACTGTCATGCCATCCGTAAGATGCTTTTCTGTGACTGGTGAGTACTCAACCAAGTCATTCTGAGAAT
AGTGTATGCGGCGACCGAGTTGCTCTTGCCCGGCGTCAATACGGGATAATACCGCGCCACATAGCAGAAC
TTTAAAAGTGCTCATCATTGGAAAACGTTCTTCGGGGCGAAAACTCTCAAGGATCTTACCGCTGTTGAGA
TCCAGTTCGATGTAACCCACTCGTGCACCCAACTGATCTTCAGCATCTTTTACTTTCACCAGCGTTTCTG
GGTGAGCAAAAACAGGAAGGCAAAATGCCGCAAAAAAGGGAATAAGGGCGACACGGAAATGTTGAATACT
CATATTCTTCCTT
Features (pLannotate 1.2.2; 21 found; start..end, strand, type, name):
    119..143     -  CDS            KanR (fragment): aminoglycoside phosphotransferase; aph(3')-Ia; confers resistance to kanamycin
    254..842     +  rep_origin     ori: high-copy-number ColE1/pMB1/pBR322/pUC origin of replication
   1067..1084    +  terminator     rrnB T2 terminator (fragment): transcription terminator T2 from the E. coli rrnB gene
   1109..1128    -  CDS            lacZα (fragment): LacZα fragment of β-galactosidase; lacZ fragment
   1584..1600    +  protein_bind   lac operator: The lac repressor binds to the lac operator to inhibit transcription in E. coli. This inhibition can be relieved by adding lactose or isopropyl-β-D-thiogalactopyranoside (IPTG). lac repressor encoded by lacI
   1843..2146    +  enhancer       CMV enhancer: human cytomegalovirus immediate early enhancer
   2147..2350    +  promoter       CMV promoter: human cytomegalovirus (CMV) immediate early promoter
   2486..2529    +  intron         CMV intron (fragment): modified intron A from human cytomegalovirus
   2581..2599    +  promoter       SP6 promoter: promoter for bacteriophage SP6 RNA polymerase
   2603..2640    +  CDS            IgH signal sequence (fragment): signal sequence from the mouse immunoglobulin heavy chain variable region
   2737..5685    +  CDS            CNTN2 (fragment): CNTN2_HUMAN - Also known as AXT, TAG1, TAX1. Experimental evidence at protein level: Swiss-Prot protein existence level 1. In conjunction with another transmembrane protein, CNTNAP2, contributes to the organization of axonal domains at nodes of Ranvier by maintaining voltage-gated potassium channels at the juxtaparanodal region. May be involved in cell adhesion. From Homo sapiens (Human).
   5701..6378    +  CDS            IGHG1 (fragment): IGHG1_HUMAN - Experimental evidence at protein level: Swiss-Prot protein existence level 1. Constant region of immunoglobulin heavy chains. Immunoglobulins, also known as antibodies, are membrane-bound or secreted glycoproteins produced by B lymphocytes. In the recognition phase of humoral immunity, the membrane-bound immunoglobulins serve as receptors which, upon binding of a specific antigen, trigger the clonal expansion and differentiation of B lymphocytes into immunoglobulins- secreting plasma cells. Secreted immunoglobulins mediate the effector phase of humoral immunity, which results in
   6593..6704    +  polyA_signal   bGH poly(A) signal: bovine growth hormone polyadenylation signal
   6705..6813    +  rep_origin     f1 ori (fragment): f1 bacteriophage origin of replication; arrow indicates direction of (+) strand synthesis
   6827..7156    +  promoter       SV40 promoter: SV40 enhancer and early promoter
   7204..7251    +  promoter       EM7 promoter: synthetic bacterial promoter&nbsp
   7270..7869    +  CDS            PuroR (fragment): puromycin N-acetyltransferase; pac from Streptomyces; confers resistance to puromycin
   7879..8004    +  CDS            ble (fragment): BLE_KLEPN - Experimental evidence at protein level: Swiss-Prot protein existence level 1. Binding protein with a strong affinity to the bleomycin family of antibiotics. Binds to CL990; an antimitotic-antibiotic compound. From Klebsiella pneumoniae.
   7999..8120    +  polyA_signal   SV40 poly(A) signal: SV40 polyadenylation signal
   8173..9033    -  CDS            AmpR: β-lactamase; bla; confers resistance to ampicillin, carbenicillin, and related antibiotics
   9036..89      -  promoter       AmpR promoter (fragment) (across the origin): bla
