[The description below was written by a language model from this plasmid's Addgene catalogue record and pLannotate feature annotations shown in this document.]
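Description:
pD649-HAsp-CNTN2-Fc(DAPA)-AviTag-6xHis is a mammalian expression plasmid of about 9 kb, built on the pD649 backbone, for producing the extracellular domain of human contactin-2 (CNTN2, also called TAG-1 or axonin-1) as a secreted Fc fusion protein. It is propagated in E. coli as a high-copy plasmid through a ColE1/pUC-type origin and selected with ampicillin via the β-lactamase gene. Several other bacterial elements in the annotation (KanR, lacZα, rrnB T2 terminator, f1 ori) are only short fragments and appear to be backbone remnants rather than functional parts.

Expression is driven by the CMV immediate-early enhancer and promoter, followed by a fragment of CMV intron A and an SP6 promoter that also serves as a sequencing primer site. The open reading frame begins with a secretion leader: the name indicates an HA signal peptide, while the automated annotation flags a partial match to an immunoglobulin heavy-chain signal sequence. It continues through the CNTN2 ectodomain, cloned between retained NotI and AscI sites, into a human IgG1 Fc region carrying the D265A and P329A (DAPA) substitutions, which are generally used to reduce Fc effector interactions. According to the record, an AviTag for site-specific biotinylation and a 6xHis tag for affinity purification lie at the C terminus, although neither is annotated in the feature table. A bGH polyadenylation signal ends the transcript. A separate SV40 promoter/EM7 cassette drives a puromycin resistance gene, terminated by an SV40 poly(A) signal, which could allow selection in mammalian cells. The depositor cautions that some plasmids in this collection may carry an IS4-like transposase insertion upstream of the CMV promoter.

The plasmid belongs to a collection built to map interactions among human immunoglobulin-superfamily cell-surface proteins, where dimeric, taggable ectodomains are used in binding screens.
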