Addgene plasmid #157016: pD649-HAsp-CNTN2-Fc(DAPA)-AviTag-6xHis
Purpose: Mammalian expression of cell-surface protein extracellular domain fused to Fc(DAPA)-Avi-6xHis. Protein is secreted from cells.
Depositing lab: Chris Garcia. Depositing organization: Stanford University. Publication: A Human IgSF Cell-Surface Interactome Reveals a Complex Network of Protein-Protein Interactions. Wojtowicz WM, Vielmetter J, Fernandes RA, Siepe DH, Eastman CL, Chisholm GB, Cox S, Klock H, Anderson PW, Rue SM, Miller JJ, Glaser SM, Bragstad ML, Vance J, Lam AW, Lesley SA, Zinn K, Garcia KC. Cell. 2020 Aug 20;182(4):1027-1043.e17. doi: 10.1016/j.cell.2020.07.025. PubMed 32822567.
Backbone
  Vector backbone: pD649
  Backbone size w/o insert (bp): 6106
  Vector type: Mammalian Expression
Growth in bacteria
  Bacterial resistance: Ampicillin, 100 μg/mL
  Growth temperature: 37°C
  Growth strain: DH5alpha
  Copy number: High Copy
Gene/Insert
  Gene/Insert name: CNTN2
  Species: H. sapiens (human)
  Insert size (bp): 2937
  Mutation: Fc region of human IgG contains D265A and P329A mutations (DAPA)
  Entrez Gene: CNTN2 (a.k.a. AXT, EPEO5, FAME5, TAG-1, TAX, TAX1)
  Promoter: CMV/SP6
  Tag / fusion protein: Fc(DAPA)-AviTag-6xHis (C terminal on backbone)
  Cloning method: Restriction Enzyme; 5′ cloning site GCGGCCGC (not destroyed); 3′ cloning site GGCGCGCC (not destroyed)
  Sequencing primers: 5′ ATTTAGGTGACACTATAG; 3′ CACGTACCAGTTGAACTTCACC
Resource information
  A portion of this plasmid was derived from a plasmid made by: synthesis by ThermoFisher
Terms and licenses: Academic/Nonprofit Terms; Industry Terms: Not Available to Industry
Depositor comments: Some plasmids in this collection may have an IS4-like element ISVsa5 family transposase upstream of the CMV promoter.
How to cite: pD649-HAsp-CNTN2-Fc(DAPA)-AviTag-6xHis was a gift from Chris Garcia (Addgene plasmid # 157016 ; http://n2t.net/addgene:157016 ; RRID:Addgene_157016)
