>Addgene plasmid #157016 | pD649-HAsp-CNTN2-Fc(DAPA)-AviTag-6xHis | depositor partial sequence | sequence record 303142 | insert (extracellular domain)
TCTCAGACAACATTCGGCCCTGTGTTCGAGGACCAGCCTCTGAGCGTGCTGTTCCCTGAGGAAAGCACCG
AGGAACAGGTGCTGCTGGCCTGTAGAGCCAGAGCTTCTCCTCCTGCCACATACCGGTGGAAGATGAACGG
CACCGAGATGAAGCTGGAACCCGGCAGCAGACACCAGCTCGTTGGCGGCAATCTGGTCATCATGAACCCC
ACAAAGGCCCAGGATGCCGGCGTGTACCAATGCCTGGCTTCTAATCCTGTGGGCACCGTGGTGTCCAGAG
AGGCTATCCTGAGATTCGGCTTCCTGCAAGAGTTCAGCAAAGAGGAACGGGACCCCGTCAAGGCCCATGA
AGGATGGGGAGTGATGCTGCCCTGCAATCCTCCAGCTCACTACCCTGGCCTGAGCTACAGATGGCTGCTG
AACGAGTTCCCCAACTTCATCCCCACCGACGGCAGACACTTTGTGTCTCAGACCACCGGCAACCTGTATA
TCGCCAGGACCAACGCCAGCGACCTGGGCAATTATAGCTGTCTGGCCACCAGCCACATGGACTTCAGCAC
CAAGAGCGTGTTCAGCAAGTTCGCCCAGCTGAATCTGGCCGCCGAGGACACCAGACTGTTTGCCCCTAGC
ATCAAGGCCAGATTTCCCGCCGAGACATATGCCCTCGTGGGCCAGCAAGTGACCCTGGAATGTTTCGCCT
TCGGCAACCCCGTGCCTAGAATCAAGTGGCGGAAGGTGGACGGCAGCCTGTCTCCTCAATGGACAACAGC
CGAGCCTACACTGCAGATCCCCAGCGTGTCCTTTGAGGACGAGGGCACATACGAGTGCGAGGCCGAGAAT
AGCAAGGGCAGAGATACCGTGCAGGGAAGAATCATCGTGCAGGCCCAGCCTGAGTGGCTGAAAGTGATCA
GCGATACCGAGGCCGACATCGGCAGCAATCTGAGATGGGGATGTGCCGCCGCTGGCAAGCCTAGACCTAC
AGTTAGATGGCTGAGAAACGGCGAGCCTCTGGCCAGCCAGAACAGAGTGGAAGTTCTGGCCGGCGACCTG
CGGTTTAGCAAGCTGTCTCTGGAAGATAGCGGCATGTACCAGTGTGTGGCCGAGAACAAGCACGGCACCA
TCTATGCCTCTGCCGAACTGGCTGTTCAGGCCCTGGCTCCTGACTTCAGACTGAACCCTGTGCGGAGACT
GATCCCTGCTGCTAGAGGCGGCGAGATTCTGATCCCTTGCCAGCCTAGAGCCGCTCCTAAAGCCGTGGTG
CTGTGGTCTAAGGGCACAGAGATCCTGGTCAACAGCAGCAGAGTGACCGTGACACCTGACGGCACCCTGA
TCATCCGGAACATCAGCAGATCCGATGAGGGCAAGTACACCTGTTTCGCCGAGAACTTTATGGGCAAAGC
CAACAGCACAGGCATCCTGTCTGTGCGGGATGCCACCAAGATTACACTGGCCCCTAGCTCCGCCGACATC
AACCTGGGCGATAATCTGACCCTGCAGTGCCACGCCAGCCACGATCCTACCATGGACCTGACCTTCACCT
GGACACTGGACGACTTCCCCATCGACTTCGATAAGCCTGGCGGCCACTACAGACGGACCAACGTGAAAGA
GACAATCGGCGATCTGACCATCCTGAATGCCCAGCTCAGACACGGCGGAAAGTACACATGCATGGCCCAG
ACCGTGGTGGACAGCGCCTCTAAAGAAGCCACCGTCCTCGTTAGAGGCCCTCCTGGACCTCCTGGCGGAG
TGGTCGTTAGAGATATCGGCGACACCACCATCCAGCTGTCCTGGTCCAGGGGCTTCGACAATCACAGCCC
TATCGCCAAGTATACCCTGCAGGCTAGAACACCTCCTGCCGGCAAGTGGAAGCAAGTGCGGACCAATCCT
GCCAACATCGAGGGCAATGCCGAGACAGCTCAGGTGCTGGGACTGACCCCTTGGATGGACTACGAGTTCA
GAGTGATCGCCAGCAACATCCTCGGCACAGGCGAACCTAGCGGCCCCAGCTCTAAGATCAGAACCAGAGA
AGCCGCTCCAAGCGTGGCCCCTTCTGGTCTTTCTGGCGGAGGCGGAGCACCTGGCGAGCTGATTGTGAAT
TGGACCCCTATGAGCCGCGAGTACCAGAACGGCGACGGCTTTGGCTACCTGCTGAGCTTTAGACGGCAGG
GCTCTACCCACTGGCAGACAGCAAGAGTGCCTGGCGCCGATGCTCAGTACTTCGTGTACAGCAATGAGAG
CGTGCGGCCCTACACACCCTTCGAAGTGAAGATCCGGTCCTACAACAGAAGAGGCGACGGCCCTGAAAGC
CTGACAGCCCTGGTGTATAGCGCCGAAGAGGAACCTAGAGTGGCCCCTACAAAAGTGTGGGCCAAGGGCG
TGTCCTCCAGCGAGATGAATGTGACCTGGGAGCCCGTGCAGCAGGACATGAATGGAATCCTGCTGGGCTA
CGAGATCCGGTACTGGAAGGCTGGCGACAAAGAAGCCGCCGCAGATAGAGTTAGAACAGCCGGCCTGGAT
ACCAGCGCCAGAGTGTCTGGACTGCACCCCAACACCAAGTACCACGTGACAGTGCGGGCCTACAATAGAG
CCGGAACAGGACCTGCCTCTCCTAGCGCCAATGCCACCACAATGAAGCCTCCACCTAGACGGCCTCCAGG
CAACATCAGCTGGACCTTTAGCAGCAGCAGCCTGAGCATCAAGTGGGACCCTGTGGTGCCCTTCAGAAAC
GAGTCTGCCGTGACCGGCTACAAGATGCTGTACCAGAATGACCTGCATCTGACACCCACACTGCACCTGA
CCGGCAAGAACTGGATCGAGATCCCCGTGCCAGAGGATATCGGCCATGCTCTGGTGCAGATCAGGACAAC
AGGACCAGGCGGAGATGGAATCCCTGCCGAGGTGCACATCGTCAGAAATGGCGGCACCAGCATGATG
